Addgene plasmid #190203: pMEXneo-TrkB
Purpose: To express the Human TrkB receptor under the Moloney mouse sarcoma virus LTR
Depositing lab: Pantelis Tsoulfas. Depositing organization: University of Miami. Publication: High resolution mapping of the binding site of TrkA for nerve growth factor and TrkC for neurotrophin-3 on the second immunoglobulin-like domain of the Trk receptors. Urfer R, Tsoulfas P, O'Connell L, Hongo JA, Zhao W, Presta LG. J Biol Chem. 1998 Mar 6;273(10):5829-40. doi: 10.1074/jbc.273.10.5829. PubMed 9488719.
Backbone
  Vector backbone: pMEXneo
  Backbone manufacturer: Forough R, et al. J Biol Chem. 1993 Feb 5;268(4):2960-8. PMID: 7679105
  Backbone size w/o insert (bp): 6366
  Total vector size (bp): 8769
  Vector type: Mammalian Expression
  Selectable markers: Neomycin (select with G418)
Growth in bacteria
  Bacterial resistance: Ampicillin, 100 μg/mL
  Growth temperature: 37°C
  Growth strain: NEB Stable
  Copy number: High Copy
Gene/Insert
  Gene/Insert name: TrkB (alt name: NTRK2)
  Species: H. sapiens (human)
  Insert size (bp): 2433
  GenBank ID: S76473 VERSION S76473.1
  Entrez Gene: NTRK2 (a.k.a. DEE58, EIEE58, GP145-TrkB, OBHD, TRKB, trk-B)
  Promoter: Moloney mouse sarcoma virus right LTR
  Cloning method: Restriction Enzyme; 5′ cloning site SalI (not destroyed); 3′ cloning site EcoRI (not destroyed)
  Sequencing primers: 5′ M13-forward; 3′ EBV-rev
Terms and licenses: Academic/Nonprofit Terms; Industry Terms: Not Available to Industry
How to cite: pMEXneo-TrkB was a gift from Pantelis Tsoulfas (Addgene plasmid # 190203 ; http://n2t.net/addgene:190203 ; RRID:Addgene_190203)
