[The description below was written by a language model from this plasmid's Addgene catalogue record and pLannotate feature annotations shown in this document.]
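Description:
pMEXneo-TrkB is a mammalian expression plasmid of about 8.8 kb, built on the pMEXneo backbone, that carries the human TrkB receptor (NTRK2) cDNA. It is propagated in E. coli as a high-copy plasmid through a ColE1/pUC-type origin and is selected with ampicillin via the β-lactamase gene and its promoter. The backbone also contains scattered remnants of earlier cloning vectors, including fragments of rop, bom, lacZα, lacI and the lac promoter/operator region. These appear to be leftovers from vector construction rather than functional parts of the design.

The 2,433 bp NTRK2 open reading frame was inserted between SalI and EcoRI sites, both of which are retained. It lies immediately downstream of a retroviral long terminal repeat that serves as the promoter. The catalogue entry identifies this as the Moloney mouse sarcoma virus right LTR, whereas the automated annotation labels the closely related element as a Moloney murine leukemia virus LTR fragment. An SV40 polyadenylation signal follows the coding sequence. A separate cassette on the opposite strand provides selection in mammalian cells. In it, the SV40 enhancer/early promoter drives the Tn5-derived neo gene, with flanking Tn5 fragments (ble, transposase), followed by the SV40 small t intron and associated SV40 early-region sequence. This cassette allows G418 selection of stable transfectants. No epitope tag or reporter is annotated.

The encoded protein is the receptor tyrosine kinase for BDNF and neurotrophin-4, and it also binds neurotrophin-3 less efficiently. The plasmid is intended for transient or stable expression of human TrkB in cultured mammalian cells, and the associated work concerned mapping neurotrophin binding sites on Trk receptors.
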