Features (pLannotate 1.2.2; 24 found; start..end, strand, type, name):
    245..349     -  promoter       AmpR promoter: bla
    444..479     +  CDS            rop (fragment): Rop protein, which maintains plasmids at low copy number; rop
    581..680     +  misc_feature   bom (fragment): basis of mobility region from pBR322
    686..840     -  CDS            lacZα (fragment): LacZα fragment of β-galactosidase; lacZ fragment
   1110..1585    +  LTR            LTR (fragment): long terminal repeat from Moloney murine leukemia virus
   1586..1608    -  misc_feature   MCS (fragment): pUC18/19 multiple cloning site
   1609..4041    +  CDS            NTRK2: NTRK2_HUMAN - Also known as TRKB. Experimental evidence at protein level: Swiss-Prot protein existence level 1. Receptor tyrosine kinase involved in the development and the maturation of the central and the peripheral nervous systems through regulation of neuron survival, proliferation, migration, differentiation, and synapse formation and plasticity (By similarity). Receptor for BDNF/brain-derived neurotrophic factor and NTF4/neurotrophin-4. Alternatively can also bind NTF3/neurotrophin-3 which is less efficient in activating the receptor but regulates neuron survival through NTRK2 (PubMed:75
   4051..4185    -  polyA_signal   SV40 poly(A) signal: SV40 polyadenylation signal
   4208..4291    -  CDS            large T antigen (fragment): large T antigen from SV40 (simian virus 40)
   4610..4630    -  CDS            SV40 NLS: nuclear localization signal of SV40 (simian virus 40) large T antigen
   4760..4825    -  intron         small t intron: SV40 (simian virus 40) small t antigen intron
   4827..4901    -  CDS            small t antigen (fragment): SV40 (simian virus 40) small t antigen
   4904..5224    -  CDS            ble (fragment): BLE_KLEPN - Experimental evidence at protein level: Swiss-Prot protein existence level 1. Binding protein with a strong affinity to the bleomycin family of antibiotics. Binds to CL990; an antimitotic-antibiotic compound. From Klebsiella pneumoniae.
   5248..6039    -  CDS            neo: KKA2_KLEPN - Also known as kan, nptII. Experimental evidence at protein level: Swiss-Prot protein existence level 1. Resistance to kanamycin, neomycin, paromomycin, ribostamycin, butirosin and gentamicin B. From Klebsiella pneumoniae.
   6071..6394    -  CDS            tnpA (fragment): TN5P_ECOLX - Also known as tnp. Experimental evidence at protein level: Swiss-Prot protein existence level 1. Mediates transposition of transposon Tn5 by a 'cut and paste' mechanism. First, the monomeric transposase binds the 19 bp inverted DNA repeats flanking the transposon. Then, dimerization of the DNA- bound transposase creates a synaptic DNA complex. After nicking of the first DNA strand, excision of the transposon proceeds through a series of intermediates. The transposase then mediates the insertion of the transposon at a new site by strand transfer. The activity of the wild- type tran
   6396..6725    -  promoter       SV40 promoter: SV40 enhancer and early promoter
   6732..6774    +  CDS            rop (fragment): Rop protein, which maintains plasmids at low copy number; rop
   6876..6966    +  misc_feature   bom (fragment): basis of mobility region from pBR322
   7016..7032    -  protein_bind   lac operator: The lac repressor binds to the lac operator to inhibit transcription in E. coli. This inhibition can be relieved by adding lactose or isopropyl-β-D-thiogalactopyranoside (IPTG). lac repressor encoded by lacI
   7040..7070    -  promoter       lac promoter: promoter for the E. coli lac operon
   7085..7106    -  protein_bind   CAP binding site: CAP binding activates transcription in the presence of cAMP. E. coli catabolite activator protein
   7119..7211    -  CDS            lacI (fragment): lac repressor; lacI; The lac repressor binds to the lac operator to inhibit transcription in E. coli. This inhibition can be relieved by adding lactose or isopropyl-β-D-thiogalactopyranoside (IPTG).
   7394..7982    -  rep_origin     ori: high-copy-number ColE1/pMB1/pBR322/pUC origin of replication
   8153..244     -  CDS            AmpR (across the origin): β-lactamase; bla; confers resistance to ampicillin, carbenicillin, and related antibiotics
>Addgene plasmid #190203 | pMEXneo-TrkB | addgene full sequence | sequence record 373716 | Addgene NGS Result
TACGGGATAATACCGCGCCACATAGCAGAACTTTAAAAGTGCTCATCATTGGAAAACGTTCTTCGGGGCG
AAAACTCTCAAGGATCTTACCGCTGTTGAGATCCAGTTCGATGTAACCCACTCGTGCACCCAACTGATCT
TCAGCATCTTTTACTTTCACCAGCGTTTCTGGGTGAGCAAAAACAGGAAGGCAAAATGCCGCAAAAAAGG
GAATAAGGGCGACACGGAAATGTTGAATACTCATACTCTTCCTTTTTCAATATTATTGAAGCATTTATCA
GGGTTATTGTCTCATGAGCGGATACATATTTGAATGTATTTAGAAAAATAAACAAATAGGGGTTCCGCGC
ACATTTCCCCGAAAAGTGCCACCTGACGTCTAAGAAACCATTATTATCATGACATTAACCTATAAAAATA
GGCGTATCACGAGGCCCTTTCGTCTCGCGCGTTTCGGTGATGACGGTGAAAACCTCTGACACATGCAGCT
CCCGGAGACGGTCACAGCTTGTCTGTAAGCGGATGCCGGGAGCAGACAAGCCCGTCAGGGCGCGTCAGCG
GGTGTTGGCGGGTGTCGGGGCTGGCTTAACTATGCGGCATCAGAGCAGATTGTACTGAGAGTGCACCATA
TGCGGTGTGAAATACCGCACAGATGCGTAAGGAGAAAATACCGCATCAGGCGCCATTCGCCATTCAGGCT
GCGCAACTGTTGGGAAGGGCGATCGGTGCGGGCCTCTTCGCTATTACGCCAGCTGGCGAAAGGGGGATGT
GCTGCAAGGCGATTAAGTTGGGTAACGCCAGGGTTTTCCCAGTCACGACGTTGTAAAACGACGGCCAGTG
CCAAGCTAATTCTCTGTACTCTATATTTAAGTTTCCTATAAATCTATAGCTTTTCTAAAAATAAAATCTA
TTTAAAAATTACTTGAATGAAAGGTAAACACGCCTCTTTCACACAGTCTGATGCAAAGTCTCATCAAGAA
TTGGGCAGTCCTGGGAAGTTGGAACCCTGTAAATACGGACTCCACCGTGCAGACAATGCCATGTAGAGAA
GCGTGTTCCCAAGATCCCAGCTTCCCCACTCTGGGTCCTTCCCCTCATAGATATAAACGTGAAAGACCCC
AGCCGTAGGTTTGGCAAGCTAGCTTAAGTAACGCCATTTTGCAAGGCATGGAAAAATACATAACTGAGAA
TAGAGAAGTTCAGATCAAGGTCAGGAACAGAGAGACAGCTGAATATGGGCCAAACAGGATATCTGTGGTA
AGCAGTTCCTGCCCCGGCTCAGGGCCAAGAACAGATGGAACAGCTGAATTGGGGCAAACAGGATATCTGC
GGTAAGCAGTTCCTGCCCCGGCTCAGGGCCAAGAACAGATGGTCCCCAGATGCGGTCCAGCCCTCAGCAG
TTTCTAGAGAACCATCAGATGTTTCCAGGGTGCCCCAAGGACCTGAAAATGACCCTGTGCCTTATTTGAA
CTAACCAATCAGTTCGCTTCTCGCTTCTGTTCGCGCGCTTCCGCTCCCCGAGCTCAATAAAAGAGCCCAC
AACCCCTCACTCGGCGCGCCAGTCTTCCGATAGACTGCGTCGCCCAGCTTGCATGCCTGCAGGTCGACAT
GGCGCGGCTCTGGGGCTTCTGCTGGCTGGTTGTGGGCTTCTGGAGGGCCGCTTTCGCCTGTCCCACGTCC
TGCAAATGCAGTGCCTCTCGGATCTGGTGCAGCGACCCTTCTCCTGGCATCGTGGCATTTCCGAGATTGG
AGCCTAACAGTGTAGATCCTGAGAACATCACCGAAATTTTCATCGCAAACCAGAAAAGGTTAGAAATCAT
CAACGAAGATGATGTTGAAGCTTATGTGGGACTGAGAAATCTGACAATTGTGGATTCTGGATTAAAATTT
GTGGCTCATAAAGCATTTCTGAAAAACAGCAACCTGCAGCACATCAATTTTACCCGAAACAAACTGACGA
GTTTGTCTAGGAAACATTTCCGTCACCTTGACTTGTCTGAACTGATCCTGGTGGGCAATCCATTTACATG
CTCCTGTGACATTATGTGGATCAAGACTCTCCAAGAGGCTAAATCCAGTCCAGACACTCAGGATTTGTAC
TGCCTGAATGAAAGCAGCAAGAATATTCCCCTGGCAAACCTGCAGATACCCAATTGTGGTTTGCCATCTG
CAAATCTGGCCGCACCTAACCTCACTGTGGAGGAAGGAAAGTCTATCACATTATCCTGTAGTGTGGCAGG
TGATCCGGTTCCTAATATGTATTGGGATGTTGGTAACCTGGTTTCCAAACATATGAATGAAACAAGCCAC
ACACAGGGCTCCTTAAGGATAACTAACATTTCATCCGATGACAGTGGGAAGCAGATCTCTTGTGTGGCGG
AAAATCTTGTAGGAGAAGATCAAGATTCTGTCAACCTCACTGTGCATTTTGCACCAACTATCACATTTCT
CGAATCTCCAACCTCAGACCACCACTGGTGCATTCCATTCACTGTGAAAGGCAACCCAAAACCAGCGCTT
CAGTGGTTCTATAACGGGGCAATATTGAATGAGTCCAAATACATCTGTACTAAAATACATGTTACCAATC
ACACGGAGTACCACGGCTGCCTCCAGCTGGATAATCCCACTCACATGAACAATGGGGACTACACTCTAAT
AGCCAAGAATGAGTATGGGAAGGATGAGAAACAGATTTCTGCTCACTTCATGGGCTGGCCTGGAATTGAC
GATGGTGCAAACCCAAATTATCCTGATGTAATTTATGAAGATTATGGAACTGCAGCGAATGACATCGGGG
ACACCACGAACAGAAGTAATGAAATCCCTTCCACAGACGTCACTGATAAAACCGGTCGGGAACATCTCTC
GGTCTATGCTGTGGTGGTGATTGCGTCTGTGGTGGGATTTTGCCTTTTGGTAATGCTGTTTCTGCTTAAG
TTGGCAAGACACTCCAAGTTTGGCATGAAAGGCCCAGCCTCCGTTATCAGCAATGATGATGACTCTGCCA
GCCCACTCCATCACATCTCCAATGGGAGTAACACTCCATCTTCTTCGGAAGGTGGCCCAGATGCTGTCAT
TATTGGAATGACCAAGATCCCTGTCATTGAAAATCCCCAGTACTTTGGCATCACCAACAGTCAGCTCAAG
CCAGACACATTTGTTCAGCACATCAAGCGACATAACATTGTTCTGAAAAGGGAGCTAGGCGAAGGAGCCT
TTGGAAAAGTGTTCCTAGCTGAATGCTATAACCTCTGTCCTGAGCAGGACAAGATCTTGGTGGCAGTGAA
GACCCTGAAGGATGCCAGTGACAATGCACGCAAGGACTTCCACCGTGAGGCCGAGCTCCTGACCAACCTC
CAGCATGAGCACATCGTCAAGTTCTATGGCGTCTGCGTGGAGGGCGACCCCCTCATCATGGTCTTTGAGT
ACATGAAGCATGGGGACCTCAACAAGTTCCTCAGGGCACACGGCCCTGATGCCGTGCTGATGGCTGAGGG
CAACCCGCCCACGGAACTGACGCAGTCGCAGATGCTGCATATAGCCCAGCAGATCGCCGCGGGCATGGTC
TACCTGGCGTCCCAGCACTTCGTGCACCGCGATTTGGCCACCAGGAACTGCCTGGTCGGGGAGAACTTGC
TGGTGAAAATCGGGGACTTTGGGATGTCCCGGGACGTGTACAGCACTGACTACTACAGGGTCGGTGGCCA
CACAATGCTGCCCATTCGCTGGATGCCTCCAGAGAGCATCATGTACAGGAAATTCACGACGGAAAGCGAC
GTCTGGAGCCTGGGGGTCGTGTTGTGGGAGATTTTCACCTATGGCAAACAGCCCTGGTACCAGCTGTCAA
ACAATGAGGTGATAGAGTGTATCACTCAGGGCCGAGTCCTGCAGCGACCCCGCACGTGCCCCCAGGAGGT
GTATGAGCTGATGCTGGGGTGCTGGCAGCGAGAGCCCCACATGAGGAAGAACATCAAGGGCATCCATACC
CTCCTTCAGAACTTGGCCAAGGCATCTCCGGTCTACCTGGACATTCTAGGCTAGAATTCCGATCCAGACA
TGATAAGATACATTGATGAGTTTGGACAAACCACAACTAGAATGCAGTGAAAAAAATGCTTTATTTGTGA
AATTTGTGATGCTATTGCTTTATTTGTAACCATTATAAGCTGCAATAAACAAGTTAACAACAACAATTGC
ATTCATTTTATGTTTCAGGTTCAGGGGGAGGTGTGGGAGGTTTTTTAAAGCAAGTAAAACCTCTACAAAT
GTGGTATGGCTGATTATGATCTCTAGTCAAGGCACTATACATCAAATATTCCTTATTAACCCCTTTACAA
ATTAAAAAGCTAAAGGTACACAATTTTTGAGCATAGTTATTAATAGCAGACACTCTATGCCTGTGTGGAG
TAAGAAAAAACAGTATGTTATGATTATAACTGTTATGCCTACTTATAAAGGTTACAGAATATTTTTCCAT
AATTTTCTTGTATAGCAGTGCAGCTTTTTCCTTTGTGGTGTAAATAGCAAAGCAAGCAAGAGTTCTATTA
CTAAACACAGCATGACTCAAAAAACTTAGCAATTCTGAAGGAAAGTCCTTGGGGTCTTCTACCTTTCTCT
TCTTTTTTGGAGGAGTAGAATGTTGAGAGTCAGCAGTAGCCTCATCATCACTAGATGGCATTTCTTCTGA
GCAAAACAGGTTTTCCTCATTAAAGGCATTCCACCACTGCTCCCATTCATCAGTTCCATAGGTTGGAATC
TAAAATACACAAACAATTAGAATCAGTAGTTTAACACATTATACACTTAAAAATTTTATATTTACCTTAG
AGCTTTAAATCTCTGTAGGTAGTTTGTCCAATTATGTCACACCACAGAAGTAAGGTTCCTTCACAAAGAT
CCGGACCAAAGCGGCCATCGTGCCTCCCCACTCCTGCAGTTCGGGGGCATGGATGCGCGGATAGCCGCTG
CTGGTTTCCTGGATGCCGACGGATTTGCACTGCCGGTAGAACTCCGCGAGGTCGTCCAGCCTCAGGCAGC
AGCTGAACCAACTCGCGAGGGGATCGAGCCCGGGGTGGGCGAAGAACTCCAGCATGAGATCCCCGCGCTG
GAGGATCATCCAGCCGGCGTCCCGGAAAACGATTCCGAAGCCCAACCTTTCATAGAAGGCGGCGGTGGAA
TCGAAATCTCGTGATGGCAGGTTGGGCGTCGCTTGGTCGGTCATTTCGAACCCCAGAGTCCCGCTCAGAA
GAACTCGTCAAGAAGGCGATAGAAGGCGATGCGCTGCGAATCGGGAGCGGCGATACCGTAAAGCACGAGG
AAGCGGTCAGCCCATTCGCCGCCAAGCTCTTCAGCAATATCACGGGTAGCCAACGCTATGTCCTGATAGC
GGTCCGCCACACCCAGCCGGCCACAGTCGATGAATCCAGAAAAGCGGCCATTTTCCACCATGATATTCGG
CAAGCAGGCATCGCCATGGGTCACGACGAGATCCTCGCCGTCGGGCATGCGCGCCTTGAGCCTGGCGAAC
AGTTCGGCTGGCGCGAGCCCCTGATGCTCTTCGTCCAGATCATCCTGATCGACAAGACCGGCTTCCATCC
GAGTACGTGCTCGCTCGATGCGATGTTTCGCTTGGTGGTCGAATGGGCAGGTAGCCGGATCAAGCGTATG
CAGCCGCCGCATTGCATCAGCCATGATGGATACTTTCTCGGCAGGAGCAAGGTGAGATGACAGGAGATCC
TGCCCCGGCACTTCGCCCAATAGCAGCCAGTCCCTTCCCGCTTCAGTGACAACGTCGAGCACAGCTGCGC
AAGGAACGCCCGTCGTGGCCAGCCACGATAGCCGCGCTGCCTCGTCCTGCAGTTCATTCAGGGCACCGGA
CAGGTCGGTCTTGACAAAAAGAACCGGGCGCCCCTGCGCTGACAGCCGGAACACGGCGGCATCAGAGCAG
CCGATTGTCTGTTGTGCCCAGTCATAGCCGAATAGCCTCTCCACCCAAGCGGCCGGAGAACCTGCGTGCA
ATCCATCTTGTTCAATCATGCGAAACGATCCTCATCCTGTCTCTTGATCAGATCTTGATCCCCTGCGCCA
TCAGATCCTTGGCGGCAAGAAAGCCATCCAGTTTACTTTGCAGGGCTTCCCAACCTTACCAGAGGGCGCC
CCAGCTGGCAATTCCGGTTCGCTTGCTGTCCATAAAACCGCCCAGTCTAGCTATCGCCATGTAAGCCCAC
TGCAAGCTACCTGCTTTCTCTTTGCGCTTGCGTTTTCCCTTGTCCAGATAGCCCAGTAGCTGACATTCAT
CCGGGGTCAGCACCGTTTCTGCGGACTGGCTTTCTACGTGTTCCGCTTCCTTTAGCAGCCCTTGCGCCCT
GAGTGCTTGCGGCAGCGTGAAGCTTTTTGCAAAAGCCTAGGCCTCCAAAAAAGCCTCCTCACTACTTCTG
GAATAGCTCAGAGGCCGAGGCGGCCTCGGCCTCTGCATAAATAAAAAAAATTAGTCAGCCATGGGGCGGA
GAATGGGCGGAACTGGGCGGAGTTAGGGGCGGGATGGGCGGAGTTAGGGGCGGGACTATGGTTGCTGACT
AATTGAGATGCATGCTTTGCATACTTCTGCCTGCTGGGGAGCCTGGGGACTTTCCACACCTGGTTGCTGA
CTAATTGAGATGCATGCTTTGCATACTTCTGCCTGCTGGGGAGCCTGGGGACTTTCCACACCCTAACTGA
CACACATTCCACAGCTGCCTCGCGCGTTTCGGTGATGACGGTGAAAACCTCTGACACATGCAGCTCCCGG
AGACGGTCACAGCTTGTCTGTAAGCGGATGCCGGGAGCAGACAAGCCCGTCAGGGCGCGTCAGCGGGTGT
TGGCGGGTGTCGGGGCGCAGCCATGACCCAGTCACGTAGCGATAGCGGAGTGTATACTGGCTTAACTATG
CGGCATCAGAGCAGATTGTACTGAGAGTGCACCATACGGATCGGAATTAATTCGTAATCATGTCATAGCT
GTTTCCTGTGTGAAATTGTTATCCGCTCACAATTCCACACAACATACGAGCCGGAAGCATAAAGTGTAAA
GCCTGGGGTGCCTAATGAGTGAGCTAACTCACATTAATTGCGTTGCGCTCACTGCCCGCTTTCCAGTCGG
GAAACCTGTCGTGCCAGCTGCATTAATGAATCGGCCAACGCGCGGGGAGAGGCGGTTTGCGTATTGGGCG
CTCTTCCGCTTCCTCGCTCACTGACTCGCTGCGCTCGGTCGTTCGGCTGCGGCGAGCGGTATCAGCTCAC
TCAAAGGCGGTAATACGGTTATCCACAGAATCAGGGGATAACGCAGGAAAGAACATGTGAGCAAAAGGCC
AGCAAAAGGCCAGGAACCGTAAAAAGGCCGCGTTGCTGGCGTTTTTCCATAGGCTCCGCCCCCCTGACGA
GCATCACAAAAATCGACGCTCAAGTCAGAGGTGGCGAAACCCGACAGGACTATAAAGATACCAGGCGTTT
CCCCCTGGAAGCTCCCTCGTGCGCTCTCCTGTTCCGACCCTGCCGCTTACCGGATACCTGTCCGCCTTTC
TCCCTTCGGGAAGCGTGGCGCTTTCTCATAGCTCACGCTGTAGGTATCTCAGTTCGGTGTAGGTCGTTCG
CTCCAAGCTGGGCTGTGTGCACGAACCCCCCGTTCAGCCCGACCGCTGCGCCTTATCCGGTAACTATCGT
CTTGAGTCCAACCCGGTAAGACACGACTTATCGCCACTGGCAGCAGCCACTGGTAACAGGATTAGCAGAG
CGAGGTATGTAGGCGGTGCTACAGAGTTCTTGAAGTGGTGGCCTAACTACGGCTACACTAGAAGAACAGT
ATTTGGTATCTGCGCTCTGCTGAAGCCAGTTACCTTCGGAAAAAGAGTTGGTAGCTCTTGATCCGGCAAA
CAAACCACCGCTGGTAGCGGTGGTTTTTTTGTTTGCAAGCAGCAGATTACGCGCAGAAAAAAAGGATCTC
AAGAAGATCCTTTGATCTTTTCTACGGGGTCTGACGCTCAGTGGAACGAAAACTCACGTTAAGGGATTTT
GGTCATGAGATTATCAAAAAGGATCTTCACCTAGATCCTTTTAAATTAAAAATGAAGTTTTAAATCAATC
TAAAGTATATATGAGTAAACTTGGTCTGACAGTTACCAATGCTTAATCAGTGAGGCACCTATCTCAGCGA
TCTGTCTATTTCGTTCATCCATAGTTGCCTGACTCCCCGTCGTGTAGATAACTACGATACGGGAGGGCTT
ACCATCTGGCCCCAGTGCTGCAATGATACCGCGAGACCCACGCTCACCGGCTCCAGATTTATCAGCAATA
AACCAGCCAGCCGGAAGGGCCGAGCGCAGAAGTGGTCCTGCAACTTTATCCGCCTCCATCCAGTCTATTA
ATTGTTGCCGGGAAGCTAGAGTAAGTAGTTCGCCAGTTAATAGTTTGCGCAACGTTGTTGCCATTGCTAC
AGGCATCGTGGTGTCACGCTCGTCGTTTGGTATGGCTTCATTCAGCTCCGGTTCCCAACGATCAAGGCGA
GTTACATGATCCCCCATGTTGTGCAAAAAAGCGGTTAGCTCCTTCGGTCCTCCGATCGTTGTCAGAAGTA
AGTTGGCCGCAGTGTTATCACTCATGGTTATGGCAGCACTGCATAATTCTCTTACTGTCATGCCATCCGT
AAGATGCTTTTCTGTGACTGGTGAGTACTCAACCAAGTCATTCTGAGAATAGTGTATGCGGCGACCGAGT
TGCTCTTGCCCGGCGTCAA
